>Addgene plasmid #142048 | TFORF2361 | addgene full sequence | sequence record 395670 | Addgene NGS Result
TTAATGTAGTCTTATGCAATACTCTTGTAGTCTTGCAACATGGTAACGATGAGTTAGCAACATGCCTTAC
AAGGAGAGAAAAAGCACCGTGCATGCCGATTGGTGGAAGTAAGGTGGTACGATCGTGCCTTATTAGGAAG
GCAACAGACGGGTCTGACATGGATTGGACGAACCACTGAATTGCCGCATTGCAGAGATATTGTATTTAAG
TGCCTAGCTCGATACATAAACGGGTCTCTCTGGTTAGACCAGATCTGAGCCTGGGAGCTCTCTGGCTAAC
TAGGGAACCCACTGCTTAAGCCTCAATAAAGCTTGCCTTGAGTGCTTCAAGTAGTGTGTGCCCGTCTGTT
GTGTGACTCTGGTAACTAGAGATCCCTCAGACCCTTTTAGTCAGTGTGGAAAATCTCTAGCAGTGGCGCC
CGAACAGGGACTTGAAAGCGAAAGGGAAACCAGAGGAGCTCTCTCGACGCAGGACTCGGCTTGCTGAAGC
GCGCACGGCAAGAGGCGAGGGGCGGCGACTGGTGAGTACGCCAAAAATTTTGACTAGCGGAGGCTAGAAG
GAGAGAGATGGGTGCGAGAGCGTCAGTATTAAGCGGGGGAGAATTAGATCGCGATGGGAAAAAATTCGGT
TAAGGCCAGGGGGAAAGAAAAAATATAAATTAAAACATATAGTATGGGCAAGCAGGGAGCTAGAACGATT
CGCAGTTAATCCTGGCCTGTTAGAAACATCAGAAGGCTGTAGACAAATACTGGGACAGCTACAACCATCC
CTTCAGACAGGATCAGAAGAACTTAGATCATTATATAATACAGTAGCAACCCTCTATTGTGTGCATCAAA
GGATAGAGATAAAAGACACCAAGGAAGCTTTAGACAAGATAGAGGAAGAGCAAAACAAAAGTAAGACCAC
CGCACAGCAAGCGGCCGCTGATCTTCAGACCTGGAGGAGGAGATATGAGGGACAATTGGAGAAGTGAATT
ATATAAATATAAAGTAGTAAAAATTGAACCATTAGGAGTAGCACCCACCAAGGCAAAGAGAAGAGTGGTG
CAGAGAGAAAAAAGAGCAGTGGGAATAGGAGCTTTGTTCCTTGGGTTCTTGGGAGCAGCAGGAAGCACTA
TGGGCGCAGCGTCAATGACGCTGACGGTACAGGCCAGACAATTATTGTCTGGTATAGTGCAGCAGCAGAA
CAATTTGCTGAGGGCTATTGAGGCGCAACAGCATCTGTTGCAACTCACAGTCTGGGGCATCAAGCAGCTC
CAGGCAAGAATCCTGGCTGTGGAAAGATACCTAAAGGATCAACAGCTCCTGGGGATTTGGGGTTGCTCTG
GAAAACTCATTTGCACCACTGCTGTGCCTTGGAATGCTAGTTGGAGTAATAAATCTCTGGAACAGATTTG
GAATCACACGACCTGGATGGAGTGGGACAGAGAAATTAACAATTACACAAGCTTAATACACTCCTTAATT
GAAGAATCGCAAAACCAGCAAGAAAAGAATGAACAAGAATTATTGGAATTAGATAAATGGGCAAGTTTGT
GGAATTGGTTTAACATAACAAATTGGCTGTGGTATATAAAATTATTCATAATGATAGTAGGAGGCTTGGT
AGGTTTAAGAATAGTTTTTGCTGTACTTTCTATAGTGAATAGAGTTAGGCAGGGATATTCACCATTATCG
TTTCAGACCCACCTCCCAACCCCGAGGGGACCCATGCATTGCATCTCAATTAGTCAGCAACCAGGTGTGG
AAAGTCCCCAGGCTCCCCAGCAGGCAGAAGTATGCAAAGCATGCGTCTCAATTAGTCAGCAACCATAGTC
CCGCCCCTAACTCCGCCCATCCCGCCCCTAACTCCGCCCAGTTCCGCCCATTCTCCGCCCCATGGCTGAC
TAATTTTTTTTATTTATGCAGAGGCCGAGGCCGCCTCGGCCTCTGAGCTATTCCAGAAGTAGTGAGGAGG
CTTTTTTGGAGGCCTAGGCTTTTGCAAAAAGCTTTCTAGAGGTACCACCGGAGCTTACCATGACCGAGTA
CAAGCCCACGGTGCGCCTCGCCACCCGCGACGACGTCCCCAGGGCCGTACGCACCCTCGCCGCCGCGTTC
GCCGACTACCCCGCCACGCGCCACACCGTCGATCCGGACCGCCACATCGAGCGGGTCACCGAGCTGCAAG
AACTCTTCCTCACGCGCGTCGGGCTCGACATCGGCAAGGTGTGGGTCGCGGACGACGGCGCCGCCGTGGC
GGTCTGGACCACGCCGGAGAGCGTCGAAGCGGGGGCGGTGTTCGCCGAGATCGGCCCGCGCATGGCCGAG
TTGAGCGGTTCCCGGCTGGCCGCGCAGCAACAGATGGAAGGCCTCCTGGCGCCGCACCGGCCCAAGGAGC
CCGCGTGGTTCCTGGCCACCGTCGGCGTCTCGCCCGACCACCAGGGCAAGGGTCTGGGCAGCGCCGTCGT
GCTCCCCGGAGTGGAGGCGGCCGAGCGCGCCGGGGTGCCCGCCTTCCTGGAGACCTCCGCGCCCCGCAAC
CTCCCCTTCTACGAGCGGCTCGGCTTCACCGTCACCGCCGACGTCGAGGTGCCCGAAGGACCGCGCACCT
GGTGCATGACCCGCAAGCCCGGTGCCAGTTAACGAATTCTAGATCTTGAGACAAATGGCAGTATTCATCC
ACAATTTTAAAAGAAAAGGGGGGATTGGGGGGTACAGTGCAGGGGAAAGAATAGTAGACATAATAGCAAC
AGACATACAAACTAAAGAATTACAAAAACAAATTACAAAAATTCAAAATTTTCGGGTTTATTACAGGGAC
AGCAGAGATCCACTTTGGCGCCGGCTCGAGGCCTGCAGGTGCAAAGATGGATAAAGTTTTAAACAGAGAG
GAATCTTTGCAGCTAATGGACCTTCTAGGTCTTGAAAGGAGTGGGAATTGGCTCCGGTGCCCGTCAGTGG
GCAGAGCGCACATCGCCCACAGTCCCCGAGAAGTTGGGGGGAGGGGTCGGCAATTGAACCGGTGCCTAGA
GAAGGTGGCGCGGGGTAAACTGGGAAAGTGATGTCGTGTACTGGCTCCGCCTTTTTCCCGAGGGTGGGGG
AGAACCGTATATAAGTGCAGTAGTCGCCGTGAACGTTCTTTTTCGCAACGGGTTTGCCGCCAGAACACAG
GTAAGTGCCGTGTGTGGTTCCCGCGGGCCTGGCCTCTTTACGGGTTATGGCCCTTGCGTGCCTTGAATTA
CTTCCACCTGGCTGCAGTACGTGATTCTTGATCCCGAGCTTCGGGTTGGAAGTGGGTGGGAGAGTTCGAG
GCCTTGCGCTTAAGGAGCCCCTTCGCCTCGTGCTTGAGTTGAGGCCTGGCCTGGGCGCTGGGGCCGCCGC
GTGCGAATCTGGTGGCACCTTCGCGCCTGTCTCGCTGCTTTCGATAAGTCTCTAGCCATTTAAAATTTTT
GATGACCTGCTGCGACGCTTTTTTTCTGGCAAGATAGTCTTGTAAATGCGGGCCAAGATCTGCACACTGG
TATTTCGGTTTTTGGGGCCGCGGGCGGCGACGGGGCCCGTGCGTCCCAGCGCACATGTTCGGCGAGGCGG
GGCCTGCGAGCGCGGCCACCGAGAATCGGACGGGGGTAGTCTCAAGCTGGCCGGCCTGCTCTGGTGCCTG
GCCTCGCGCCGCCGTGTATCGCCCCGCCCTGGGCGGCAAGGCTGGCCCGGTCGGCACCAGTTGCGTGAGC
GGAAAGATGGCCGCTTCCCGGCCCTGCTGCAGGGAGCTCAAAATGGAGGACGCGGCGCTCGGGAGAGCGG
GCGGGTGAGTCACCCACACAAAGGAAAAGGGCCTTTCCGTCCTCAGCCGTCGCTTCATGTGACTCCACGG
AGTACCGGGCGCCGTCCAGGCACCTCGATTAGTTCTCGAGCTTTTGGAGTACGTCGTCTTTAGGTTGGGG
GGAGGGGTTTTATGCGATGGAGTTTCCCCACACTGAGTGGGTGGAGACTGAAGTTAGGCCAGCTTGGCAC
TTGATGTAATTCTCCTTGGAATTTGCCCTTTTTGAGTTTGGATCTTGGTTCATTCTCAAGCCTCAGACAG
TGGTTCAAAGTTTTTTTCTTCCATTTCAGGTGTCGTGAGGCTAGCACCGCCACCATGCAAGCTGAGGACA
GGTCACAATTTGGGTCTGCAGCAGAAATGCTTTCAGAACAGACAGCAGCGCTGGGGACAGGATGGGAATC
AATGAATGTACAGCTGGATGGAGCAGAGCCCCAGGTGGAAAGGGGAAGCCAGGAAGAGCGGCCATGGAGA
ACAGTACCAGGACCTCTGGAGCACCTGTGCTGTGACCTTGAAGAGGAGCCACAGTCCCTTCAGGAGAAGG
CTCAGTCTGCTCCCTGGGTTCCTGCAATTCCCCAGGAGGGGAACACTGGAGACTGGGAGATGGCAGCTGC
ACTTCTTGCGGCTGGATCACAGGGCCTGGTAACCATCAAGGATGTGTCACTGTGCTTCTCTCAGGAGGAG
TGGCGGAGCCTGGACCCCTCTCAGACAGACTTTTATGGAGAATATGTCATGCAGGAAAACTGTGGGATAG
TAGTCTCTCTGAGATTTCCAATTCCCAAACTGGACATGCTTTCTCAACTAGAAGGAGGAGAAGAACAATG
GGTCCCTGACCCCCAGGACTTAGAGGAGAGGGACATTCTGAGGGTCACATATACAGGAGATGGAAGTGAA
CATGAGGGGGATACCCCTGAACTAGAAGCAGAACCTCCCAGAATGTTATCCAGCGTGTCTGAAGATACTG
TTCTCTGGAACCCGGAGCATGATGAGAGCTGGGATTCCATGCCCAGCAGCTCCAGAGGAATGCTCCTGGG
GCCCCCTTTTCTTCAGGAAGATAGTTTCTCAAACCTGCTGTGTAGCACAGAGATGGATTCCCTGTTAAGA
CCCCACACATGCCCCCAGTGTGGGAAACAGTTTGTATGGGGTTCCCACCTTGCCAGGCATCAACAAACAC
ACACTGGGGAGAGACCCTACAGCTGCCTCAAGTGTGAGAAGACCTTTGGGCGAAGACATCACCTCATCAG
GCACCAGAAAACCCACCTACATGACAAGACCAGCAGGTGCTCTGAGTGTGGTAAGAATTTCCGATGCAAC
TCCCATCTGGCCAGCCACCAGAGAGTGCATGCAGAAGGCAAATCCTGCAAAGGCCAAGAGGTTGGAGAGA
GCCCTGGCACAAGGAAACGGCAGCGTGCCCCACCAGTGCCAAAGTGTCACGTGTGCACTGAATGTGGGAA
GAGCTTTGGCCGAAGGCACCACCTTGTGAGACACTGGCTGACCCACACTGGGGAGAAGCCCTTCCAGTGC
CCTCGCTGTGAGAAGAGCTTTGGCCGAAAACATCACCTGGACAGGCACCTGCTCACCCACCAGGGACAAA
GTCCCCGGAACAGCTGGGACAGAGGAACATCTGTCTTTTAGTAATGAACTAGTCCGTAACTTGAAAGTAT
TTCGATTTCTTGGCTTTATATATCTTGTGGAAAGGACGAGAACGGCAGTCCAGTTTCCCTTTCACGCGTT
AAGTCGACAATCAACCTCTGGATTACAAAATTTGTGAAAGATTGACTGGTATTCTTAACTATGTTGCTCC
TTTTACGCTATGTGGATACGCTGCTTTAATGCCTTTGTATCATGCTATTGCTTCCCGTATGGCTTTCATT
TTCTCCTCCTTGTATAAATCCTGGTTGCTGTCTCTTTATGAGGAGTTGTGGCCCGTTGTCAGGCAACGTG
GCGTGGTGTGCACTGTGTTTGCTGACGCAACCCCCACTGGTTGGGGCATTGCCACCACCTGTCAGCTCCT
TTCCGGGACTTTCGCTTTCCCCCTCCCTATTGCCACGGCGGAACTCATCGCCGCCTGCCTTGCCCGCTGC
TGGACAGGGGCTCGGCTGTTGGGCACTGACAATTCCGTGGTGTTGTCGGGGAAATCATCGTCCTTTCCTT
GGCTGCTCGCCTGTGTTGCCACCTGGATTCTGCGCGGGACGTCCTTCTGCTACGTCCCTTCGGCCCTCAA
TCCAGCGGACCTTCCTTCCCGCGGCCTGCTGCCGGCTCTGCGGCCTCTTCCGCGTCTTCGCCTTCGCCCT
CAGACGAGTCGGATCTCCCTTTGGGCCGCCTCCCCGCGTCGACTTTAAGACCAATGACTTACAAGGCAGC
TGTAGATCTTAGCCACTTTTTAAAAGAAAAGGGGGGACTGGAAGGGCTAATTCACTCCCAACGAAGACAA
GATCTGCTTTTTGCTTGTACTGGGTCTCTCTGGTTAGACCAGATCTGAGCCTGGGAGCTCTCTGGCTAAC
TAGGGAACCCACTGCTTAAGCCTCAATAAAGCTTGCCTTGAGTGCTTCAAGTAGTGTGTGCCCGTCTGTT
GTGTGACTCTGGTAACTAGAGATCCCTCAGACCCTTTTAGTCAGTGTGGAAAATCTCTAGCAGTACGTAT
AGTAGTTCATGTCATCTTATTATTCAGTATTTATAACTTGCAAAGAAATGAATATCAGAGAGTGAGAGGA
ACTTGTTTATTGCAGCTTATAATGGTTACAAATAAAGCAATAGCATCACAAATTTCACAAATAAAGCATT
TTTTTCACTGCATTCTAGTTGTGGTTTGTCCAAACTCATCAATGTATCTTATCATGTCTGGCTCTAGCTA
TCCCGCCCCTAACTCCGCCCATCCCGCCCCTAACTCCGCCCAGTTCCGCCCATTCTCCGCCCCATGGCTG
ACTAATTTTTTTTATTTATGCAGAGGCCGAGGCCGCCTCGGCCTCTGAGCTATTCCAGAAGTAGTGAGGA
GGCTTTTTTGGAGGCCTAGGGACGTACCCAATTCGCCCTATAGTGAGTCGTATTACGCGCGCTCACTGGC
CGTCGTTTTACAACGTCGTGACTGGGAAAACCCTGGCGTTACCCAACTTAATCGCCTTGCAGCACATCCC
CCTTTCGCCAGCTGGCGTAATAGCGAAGAGGCCCGCACCGATCGCCCTTCCCAACAGTTGCGCAGCCTGA
ATGGCGAATGGG
[124 nt withheld, positions 7013-7136]
C
[91 nt withheld, positions 7138-7228]
A
[49 nt withheld, positions 7230-7278]
CCTTTGACGTTGGAGTCCACGTTCTTT
[37 nt withheld, positions 7306-7342]
ACCCTATCTCGGTCTATTCTTTTGATTTATAAGGGATTTTGCCGATTTCGGCCTATTGGTTAAAAAATGA
GCTGATTTAACAAAAATTTAACGCGAATTTTAACAAAATATTAACGCTTACAATTTAGGTGGCACTTTTC
GGGGAAATGTGCGCGGAACCCCTATTTGTTTATTTTTCTAAATACATTCAAATATGTATCCGCTCATGAG
ACAATAACCCTGATAAATGCTTCAATAATATTGAAAAAGGAAGAGTATGAGTATTCAACATTTCCGTGTC
GCCCTTATTCCCTTTTTTGCGGCATTTTGCCTTCCTGTTTTTGCTCACCCAGAAACGCTGGTGAAAGTAA
AAGATGCTGAAGATCAGTTGGGTGCACGAGTGGGTTACATCGAACTGGATCTCAACAGCGGTAAGATCCT
TGAGAGTTTTCGCCCCGAAGAACGTTTTCCAATGATGAGCACTTTTAAAGTTCTGCTATGTGGCGCGGTA
TTATCCCGTATTGACGCCGGGCAAGAGCAACTCGGTCGCCGCATACACTATTCTCAGAATGACTTGGTTG
AGTACTCACCAGTCACAGAAAAGCATCTTACGGATGGCATGACAGTAAGAGAATTATGCAGTGCTGCCAT
AACCATGAGTGATAACACTGCGGCCAACTTACTTCTGACAACGATCGGAGGACCGAAGGAGCTAACCGCT
TTTTTGCACAACATGGGGGATCATGTAACTCGCCTTGATCGTTGGGAACCGGAGCTGAATGAAGCCATAC
CAAACGACGAGCGTGACACCACGATGCCTGTAGCAATGGCAACAACGTTGCGCAAACTATTAACTGGCGA
ACTACTTACTCTAGCTTCCCGGCAACAATTAATAGACTGGATGGAGGCGGATAAAGTTGCAGGACCACTT
CTGCGCTCGGCCCTTCCGGCTGGCTGGTTTATTGCTGATAAATCTGGAGCCGGTGAGCGTGGGTCTCGCG
GTATCATTGCAGCACTGGGGCCAGATGGTAAGCCCTCCCGTATCGTAGTTATCTACACGACGGGGAGTCA
GGCAACTATGGATGAACGAAATAGACAGATCGCTGAGATAGGTGCCTCACTGATTAAGCATTGGTAACTG
TCAGACCAAGTTTACTCATATATACTTTAGATTGATTTAAAACTTCATTTTTAATTTAAAAGGATCTAGG
TGAAGATCCTTTTTGATAATCTCATGACCAAAATCCCTTAACGTGAGTTTTCGTTCCACTGAGCGTCAGA
CCCCGTAGAAAAGATCAAAGGATCTTCTTGAGATCCTTTTTTTCTGCGCGTAATCTGCTGCTTGCAAACA
AAAAAACCACCGCTACCAGCGGTGGTTTGTTTGCCGGATCAAGAGCTACCAACTCTTTTTCCGAAGGTAA
CTGGCTTCAGCAGAGCGCAGATACCAAATACTGTTCTTCTAGTGTAGCCGTAGTTAGGCCACCACTTCAA
GAACTCTGTAGCACCGCCTACATACCTCGCTCTGCTAATCCTGTTACCAGTGGCTGCTGCCAGTGGCGAT
AAGTCGTGTCTTACCGGGTTGGACTCAAGACGATAGTTACCGGATAAGGCGCAGCGGTCGGGCTGAACGG
GGGGTTCGTGCACACAGCCCAGCTTGGAGCGAACGACCTACACCGAACTGAGATACCTACAGCGTGAGCT
ATGAGAAAGCGCCACGCTTCCCGAAGGGAGAAAGGCGGACAGGTATCCGGTAAGCGGCAGGGTCGGAACA
GGAGAGCGCACGAGGGAGCTTCCAGGGGGAAACGCCTGGTATCTTTATAGTCCTGTCGGGTTTCGCCACC
TCTGACTTGAGCGTCGATTTTTGTGATGCTCGTCAGGGGGGCGGAGCCTATGGAAAAACGCCAGCAACGC
GGCCTTTTTACGGTTCCTGGCCTTTTGCTGGCCTTTTGCTCACATGTTCTTTCCTGCGTTATCCCCTGAT
TCTGTGGATAACCGTATTACCGCCTTTGAGTGAGCTGATACCGCTCGCCGCAGCCGAACGACCGAGCGCA
GCGAGTCAGTGAGCGAGGAAGCGGAAGAGCGCCCAATACGCAAACCGCCTCTCCCCGCGCGTTGGCCGAT
TCATTAATGCAGCTGGCACGACAGGTTTCCCGACTGGAAAGCGGGCAGTGAGCGCAACGCAATTAATGTG
AGTTAGCTCACTCATTAGGCACCCCAGGCTTTACACTTTATGCTTCCGGCTCGTATGTTGTGTGGAATTG
TGAGCGGATAACAATTTCACACAGGAAACAGCTATGACCATGATTACGCCAAGCGCGCAATTAACCCTCA
CTAAAGGGAACAAAAGCTGGAGCTGCAAGC
Features (pLannotate 1.2.2; 31 found; start..end, strand, type, name):
      5..231     +  promoter       RSV promoter: Rous sarcoma virus enhancer/promoter
    232..412     +  LTR            5' LTR (truncated): truncated 5' long terminal repeat (LTR) from HIV-1
    459..584     +  misc_feature   HIV-1 Ψ: packaging signal of human immunodeficiency virus type 1
    568..931     +  CDS            HIV-1 gag (fragment): gag protein from human immunodeficiency virus 1; gag
   1077..1310    +  misc_feature   RRE: The Rev response element (RRE) of HIV-1 allows for Rev-dependent mRNA export from the nucleus to the cytoplasm.
   1687..1713    +  CDS            Rev (fragment): human immunodeficiency virus 1 (HIV-1) Rev protein; rev; enhances nuclear export of unspliced and incompletely spliced viral mRNAs
   1720..1743    +  promoter       SV40 promoter (fragment): SV40 early promoter
   1744..1815    +  promoter       SV40 promoter (fragment): SV40 enhancer and early promoter
   1839..1974    +  rep_origin     SV40 ori: SV40 origin of replication
   2020..2616    +  CDS            PuroR (fragment): puromycin N-acetyltransferase; pac from Streptomyces; confers resistance to puromycin
   2665..2782    +  misc_feature   cPPT/CTS: central polypurine tract and central termination sequence of HIV-1
   2847..2913    +  CDS            small t antigen (fragment): SV40 (simian virus 40) small t antigen
   2920..4098    +  promoter       EF-1α promoter: strong constitutive promoter for human elongation factor EF-1α
   4115..5428    +  CDS            ZNF641: ZN641_HUMAN - Experimental evidence at protein level: Swiss-Prot protein existence level 1. Transcriptional activator. Activates transcriptional activities of SRE and AP-1. From Homo sapiens (Human).
   5444..5497    +  promoter       U6 promoter (fragment): RNA polymerase III promoter for human U6 snRNA
   5539..6127    +  misc_feature   WPRE: woodchuck hepatitis virus posttranscriptional regulatory element
   6178..6197    +  misc_feature   cPPT/CTS (fragment): central polypurine tract and central termination sequence of HIV-1
   6199..6432    +  LTR            3' LTR (ΔU3): self-inactivating 3' long terminal repeat (LTR) from HIV-1
   6510..6631    +  polyA_signal   SV40 poly(A) signal: SV40 polyadenylation signal
   6671..6806    +  rep_origin     SV40 ori: SV40 origin of replication
   6827..6845    -  promoter       T7 promoter: promoter for bacteriophage T7 RNA polymerase
   6853..7008    +  CDS            lacZα (fragment): LacZα fragment of β-galactosidase; lacZ fragment
   7013..7441    +  rep_origin     f1 ori (sequence partly withheld): f1 bacteriophage origin of replication; arrow indicates direction of (+) strand synthesis
   7494..7598    +  promoter       AmpR promoter: bla
   7599..8459    +  CDS            AmpR: β-lactamase; bla; confers resistance to ampicillin, carbenicillin, and related antibiotics
   8630..9218    +  rep_origin     ori: high-copy-number ColE1/pMB1/pBR322/pUC origin of replication
   9401..9493    +  CDS            lacI (fragment): lac repressor; lacI; The lac repressor binds to the lac operator to inhibit transcription in E. coli. This inhibition can be relieved by adding lactose or isopropyl-β-D-thiogalactopyranoside (IPTG).
   9506..9527    +  protein_bind   CAP binding site: CAP binding activates transcription in the presence of cAMP. E. coli catabolite activator protein
   9542..9572    +  promoter       lac promoter: promoter for the E. coli lac operon
   9580..9596    +  protein_bind   lac operator: The lac repressor binds to the lac operator to inhibit transcription in E. coli. This inhibition can be relieved by adding lactose or isopropyl-β-D-thiogalactopyranoside (IPTG). lac repressor encoded by lacI
   9641..9659    +  promoter       T3 promoter: promoter for bacteriophage T3 RNA polymerase
