[The description below was written by a language model from this plasmid's Addgene catalogue record and pLannotate feature annotations shown in this document.]
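Description:
TFORF2361 is a lentiviral mammalian expression plasmid built on the pLX_TRC317 backbone from the Broad Institute Genetic Perturbation Platform. It carries the human zinc-finger transcription factor ZNF641 as a synthesized open reading frame. It belongs to a large collection of barcoded transcription factor ORF vectors. In bacteria it replicates from a high-copy ColE1/pUC-type origin and is selected with ampicillin through the bla gene. An f1 origin and remnants of lac and T7/T3 cloning-vector sequence are also present. The depositor warns that the plasmid can recombine, as is common for vectors carrying repeated LTRs.

The viral portion has a third-generation, self-inactivating layout. An RSV promoter is fused to a truncated HIV-1 5' LTR and drives genomic RNA production in packaging cells. It is followed by the Ψ packaging signal with a gag fragment, the Rev response element for nuclear export, and a cPPT/CTS element, and the unit ends in a ΔU3 3' LTR with a downstream SV40 polyadenylation signal. Two expression units sit between the LTRs. An SV40 early promoter drives puromycin N-acetyltransferase, which allows selection of transduced cells. The EF-1α promoter drives constitutive expression of ZNF641, annotated as a transcriptional activator of SRE and AP-1 reporters. A WPRE downstream of the ORF enhances transcript stability and expression.

According to the record, each vector in the collection carries a unique 24-bp barcode, although the feature table does not annotate it. The barcode identifies the transcription factor in pooled overexpression screens, such as those used to find factors that direct cell differentiation.
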