Addgene plasmid #142048: TFORF2361
Purpose: Lentiviral vector for overexpressing transcription factor ORFs with unique 24-bp barcodes. Barcodes facilitate identification of transcription factors in pooled screens.
Depositing lab: Feng Zhang. Depositing organization: Broad Institute. Publication: A transcription factor atlas of directed differentiation. Joung J, Ma S, Tay T, Geiger-Schuller KR, Kirchgatterer PC, Verdine VK, Guo B, Arias-Garcia MA, Allen WE, Singh A, Kuksenko O, Abudayyeh OO, Gootenberg JS, Fu Z, Macrae RK, Buenrostro JD, Regev A, Zhang F. Cell. 2023 Jan 5;186(1):209-229.e26. doi: 10.1016/j.cell.2022.11.026. PubMed 36608654.
Backbone
  Vector backbone: pLX_TRC317
  Backbone manufacturer: Broad Institute Genetic Perturbation Platform
  Backbone size w/o insert (bp): 8264
  Vector type: Mammalian Expression, Lentiviral
  Selectable markers: Puromycin
Growth in bacteria
  Bacterial resistance: Ampicillin, 100 μg/mL
  Growth temperature: 37°C
  Growth strain: NEB Stable
  Copy number: High Copy
Gene/Insert
  Gene/Insert name: ZNF641
  Species: H. sapiens (human)
  Insert size (bp): 1418
  Entrez Gene: ZNF641 (a.k.a. FLJ31295, DKFZp667D1012)
  Promoter: EF1a
  Cloning method: Unknown
  Sequencing primers: 5′ GGGTGGAGACTGAAGTTAGGCCAG; 3′ CACATAGCGTAAAAGGAGCAACATAG
Terms and licenses: Academic/Nonprofit Terms; Industry Terms: Not Available to Industry
Depositor comments: XM_011537897,NM_152320,ENST00000544117,ENST00000301042 . The transcription factor ORF portion of this plasmid was synthesized by Genewiz. Please test multiple small colonies in case of plasmid recombination. To make this collection available in a timely manner, a portion of this collection was not fully sequenced by Addgene. If an Addgene verified full plasmid sequence is not available, please contact us prior to placing an order to request the full sequence.
How to cite: TFORF2361 was a gift from Feng Zhang (Addgene plasmid # 142048 ; http://n2t.net/addgene:142048 ; RRID:Addgene_142048)
