>Addgene plasmid #142048 | TFORF2361 | depositor partial sequence | sequence record 278281 | Insert
ACCGCCACCATGCAAGCTGAGGACAGGTCACAATTTGGGTCTGCAGCAGAAATGCTTTCAGAACAGACAG
CAGCGCTGGGGACAGGATGGGAATCAATGAATGTACAGCTGGATGGAGCAGAGCCCCAGGTGGAAAGGGG
AAGCCAGGAAGAGCGGCCATGGAGAACAGTACCAGGACCTCTGGAGCACCTGTGCTGTGACCTTGAAGAG
GAGCCACAGTCCCTTCAGGAGAAGGCTCAGTCTGCTCCCTGGGTTCCTGCAATTCCCCAGGAGGGGAACA
CTGGAGACTGGGAGATGGCAGCTGCACTTCTTGCGGCTGGATCACAGGGCCTGGTAACCATCAAGGATGT
GTCACTGTGCTTCTCTCAGGAGGAGTGGCGGAGCCTGGACCCCTCTCAGACAGACTTTTATGGAGAATAT
GTCATGCAGGAAAACTGTGGGATAGTAGTCTCTCTGAGATTTCCAATTCCCAAACTGGACATGCTTTCTC
AACTAGAAGGAGGAGAAGAACAATGGGTCCCTGACCCCCAGGACTTAGAGGAGAGGGACATTCTGAGGGT
CACATATACAGGAGATGGAAGTGAACATGAGGGGGATACCCCTGAACTAGAAGCAGAACCTCCCAGAATG
TTATCCAGCGTGTCTGAAGATACTGTTCTCTGGAACCCGGAGCATGATGAGAGCTGGGATTCCATGCCCA
GCAGCTCCAGAGGAATGCTCCTGGGGCCCCCTTTTCTTCAGGAAGATAGTTTCTCAAACCTGCTGTGTAG
CACAGAGATGGATTCCCTGTTAAGACCCCACACATGCCCCCAGTGTGGGAAACAGTTTGTATGGGGTTCC
CACCTTGCCAGGCATCAACAAACACACACTGGGGAGAGACCCTACAGCTGCCTCAAGTGTGAGAAGACCT
TTGGGCGAAGACATCACCTCATCAGGCACCAGAAAACCCACCTACATGACAAGACCAGCAGGTGCTCTGA
GTGTGGTAAGAATTTCCGATGCAACTCCCATCTGGCCAGCCACCAGAGAGTGCATGCAGAAGGCAAATCC
TGCAAAGGCCAAGAGGTTGGAGAGAGCCCTGGCACAAGGAAACGGCAGCGTGCCCCACCAGTGCCAAAGT
GTCACGTGTGCACTGAATGTGGGAAGAGCTTTGGCCGAAGGCACCACCTTGTGAGACACTGGCTGACCCA
CACTGGGGAGAAGCCCTTCCAGTGCCCTCGCTGTGAGAAGAGCTTTGGCCGAAAACATCACCTGGACAGG
CACCTGCTCACCCACCAGGGACAAAGTCCCCGGAACAGCTGGGACAGAGGAACATCTGTCTTTTAGTAAT
GAACTAGTCCGTAACTTGAAAGTATTTCGATTTCTTGGCTTTATATATCTTGTGGAAAGGACGAGAACGG
CAGTCCAGTTTCCCTTTC
