>Addgene plasmid #142048 | TFORF2361 | depositor partial sequence | sequence record 278282 | Barcode
GAACGGCAGTCCAGTTTCCCTTTC
